>Addgene plasmid #229619 | MSCV-FoxP3-R337Q/A372S-IRES-Thy1.1 | addgene full sequence | sequence record 457331 | Addgene NGS Result
TCAGCAGTTTCTAGAGAACCATCAGATGTTTCCAGGGTGCCCCAAGGACCTGAAATGACCCTGTGCCTTA
TTTGAACTAACCAATCAGTTCGCTTCTCGCTTCTGTTCGCGCGCTTCTGCTCCCCGAGCTCAATAAAAGA
GCCCACAACCCCTCACTCGGCGCGCCAGTCCTCCGATAGACTGCGTCGCCCGGGTACCCGTGTATCCAAT
AAACCCTCTTGCAGTTGCATCCGACTTGTGGTCTCGCTGTTCCTTGGGAGGGTCTCCTCTGAGTGATTGA
CTACCCGTCAGCGGGGGTCTTTCATGGGTAACAGTTTCTTGAAGTTGGAGAACAACATTCTGAGGGTAGG
AGTCGAATATTAAGTAATCCTGACTCAATTAGCCACTGTTTTGAATCCACATACTCCAATACTCCTGAAA
TAGTTCATTATGGACAGCGCAGAAAGAGCTGGGGAGAATTGTGAAATTGTTATCCGCTCACAATTCCACA
CAACATACGAGCCGGAAGCATAAAGTGTAAAGCCTGGGGTGCCTAATGAGTGAGCTAACTCACATTAATT
GCGTTGCGCTCACTGCCCGCTTTCCAGTCGGGAAACCTGTCGTGCCAGCTGCATTAATGAATCGGCCAAC
GCGCGGGGAGAGGCGGTTTGCGTATTGGGCGCTCTTCCGCTTCCTCGCTCACTGACTCGCTGCGCTCGGT
CGTTCGGCTGCGGCGAGCGGTATCAGCTCACTCAAAGGCGGTAATACGGTTATCCACAGAATCAGGGGAT
AACGCAGGAAAGAACATGTGAGCAAAAGGCCAGCAAAAGGCCAGGAACCGTAAAAAGGCCGCGTTGCTGG
CGTTTTTCCATAGGCTCCGCCCCCCTGACGAGCATCACAAAAATCGACGCTCAAGTCAGAGGTGGCGAAA
CCCGACAGGACTATAAAGATACCAGGCGTTTCCCCCTGGAAGCTCCCTCGTGCGCTCTCCTGTTCCGACC
CTGCCGCTTACCGGATACCTGTCCGCCTTTCTCCCTTCGGGAAGCGTGGCGCTTTCTCATAGCTCACGCT
GTAGGTATCTCAGTTCGGTGTAGGTCGTTCGCTCCAAGCTGGGCTGTGTGCACGAACCCCCCGTTCAGCC
CGACCGCTGCGCCTTATCCGGTAACTATCGTCTTGAGTCCAACCCGGTAAGACACGACTTATCGCCACTG
GCAGCAGCCACTGGTAACAGGATTAGCAGAGCGAGGTATGTAGGCGGTGCTACAGAGTTCTTGAAGTGGT
GGCCTAACTACGGCTACACTAGAAGAACAGTATTTGGTATCTGCGCTCTGCTGAAGCCAGTTACCTTCGG
AAAAAGAGTTGGTAGCTCTTGATCCGGCAAACAAACCACCGCTGGTAGCGGTGGTTTTTTTGTTTGCAAG
CAGCAGATTACGCGCAGAAAAAAAGGATCTCAAGAAGATCCTTTGATCTTTTCTACGGGGTCTGACGCTC
AGTGGAACGAAAACTCACGTTAAGGGATTTTGGTCATGAGATTATCAAAAAGGATCTTCACCTAGATCCT
TTTAAATTAAAAATGAAGTTTTAAATCAATCTAAAGTATATATGAGTAAACTTGGTCTGACAGTTACCAA
TGCTTAATCAGTGAGGCACCTATCTCAGCGATCTGTCTATTTCGTTCATCCATAGTTGCCTGACTCCCCG
TCGTGTAGATAACTACGATACGGGAGGGCTTACCATCTGGCCCCAGTGCTGCAATGATACCGCGAGACCC
ACGCTCACCGGCTCCAGATTTATCAGCAATAAACCAGCCAGCCGGAAGGGCCGAGCGCAGAAGTGGTCCT
GCAACTTTATCCGCCTCCATCCAGTCTATTAATTGTTGCCGGGAAGCTAGAGTAAGTAGTTCGCCAGTTA
ATAGTTTGCGCAACGTTGTTGCCATTGCTACAGGCATCGTGGTGTCACGCTCGTCGTTTGGTATGGCTTC
ATTCAGCTCCGGTTCCCAACGATCAAGGCGAGTTACATGATCCCCCATGTTGTGCAAAAAAGCGGTTAGC
TCCTTCGGTCCTCCGATCGTTGTCAGAAGTAAGTTGGCCGCAGTGTTATCACTCATGGTTATGGCAGCAC
TGCATAATTCTCTTACTGTCATGCCATCCGTAAGATGCTTTTCTGTGACTGGTGAGTACTCAACCAAGTC
ATTCTGAGAATAGTGTATGCGGCGACCGAGTTGCTCTTGCCCGGCGTCAATACGGGATAATACCGCGCCA
CATAGCAGAACTTTAAAAGTGCTCATCATTGGAAAACGTTCTTCGGGGCGAAAACTCTCAAGGATCTTAC
CGCTGTTGAGATCCAGTTCGATGTAACCCACTCGTGCACCCAACTGATCTTCAGCATCTTTTACTTTCAC
CAGCGTTTCTGGGTGAGCAAAAACAGGAAGGCAAAATGCCGCAAAAAAGGGAATAAGGGCGACACGGAAA
TGTTGAATACTCATACTCTTCCTTTTTCAATATTATTGAAGCATTTATCAGGGTTATTGTCTCATGAGCG
GATACATATTTGAATGTATTTAGAAAAATAAACAAATAGGGGTTCCGCGCACATTTCCCCGAAAAGTGCC
ACCTGACGTCTAAGAAACCATTATTATCATGACATTAACCTATAAAAATAGGCGTATCACGAGGCCCTTT
CGTCTCGCGCGTTTCGGTGATGACGGTGAAAACCTCTGACACATGCAGCTCCCGGAGACGGTCACAGCTT
GTCTGTAAGCGGATGCCGGGAGCAGACAAGCCCGTCAGGGCGCGTCAGCGGGTGTTGGCGGGTGTCGGGG
CTGGCTTAACTATGCGGCATCAGAGCAGATTGTACTGAGAGTGCACCATATGCGGTGTGAAATACCGCAC
AGATGCGTAAGGAGAAAATACCGCATCAGGCGCCATTCGCCATTCAGGCTGCGCAACTGTTGGGAAGGGC
GATCGGTGCGGGCCTCTTCGCTATTACGCCAGCTGGCGAAAGGGGGATGTGCTGCAAGGCGATTAAGTTG
GGTAACGCCAGGGTTTTCCCAGTCACGACGTTGTAAAACGACGGCGCAAGGAATGGTGCATGCAAGGAGA
TGGCGCCCAACAGTCCCCCGGCCACGGGGCCTGCCACCATACCCACGCCGAAACAAGCGCTCATGAGCCC
GAAGTGGCGAGCCCGATCTTCCCCATCGGTGATGTCGGCGATATAGGCGCCAGCAACCGCACCTGTGGCG
CCGGTGATGCCGGCCACGATGCGTCCGGCGTAGAGGCGATTAGTCCAATTTGTTAAAGACAGGATATCAG
TGGTCCAGGCTCTAGTTTTGACTCAACAATATCACCAGCTGAAGCCTATAGAGTACGAGCCATAGATAAA
ATAAAAGATTTTATTTAGTCTCCAGAAAAAGGGGGGAATGAAAGACCCCACCTGTAGGTTTGGCAAGCTA
GCTTAAGTAACGCCATTTTGCAAGGCATGGAAAATACATAACTGAGAATAGAGAAGTTCAGATCAAGGTT
AGGAACAGAGAGACAGCAGAATATGGGCCAAACAGGATATCTGTGGTAAGCAGTTCCTGCCCCGGCTCAG
GGCCAAGAACAGATGGTCCCCAGATGCGGTCCCGCCCTCAGCAGTTTCTAGAGAACCATCAGATGTTTCC
AGGGTGCCCCAAGGACCTGAAATGACCCTGTGCCTTATTTGAACTAACCAATCAGTTCGCTTCTCGCTTC
TGTTCGCGCGCTTCTGCTCCCCGAGCTCAATAAAAGAGCCCACAACCCCTCACTCGGCGCGCCAGTCCTC
CGATAGACTGCGTCGCCCGGGTACCCGTATTCCCAATAAAGCCTCTTGCTGTTTGCATCCGAATCGTGGA
CTCGCTGATCCTTGGGAGGGTCTCCTCAGATTGATTGACTGCCCACCTCGGGGGTCTTTCATTTGGAGGT
TCCACCGAGATTTGGAGACCCCTGCCCAGGGACCACCGACCCCCCCGCCGGGAGGTAAGCTGGCCAGCGG
TCGTTTCGTGTCTGTCTCTGTCTTTGTGCGTGTTTGTGCCGGCATCTAATGTTTGCGCCTGCGTCTGTAC
TAGTTAGCTAACTAGCTCTGTATCTGGCGGACCCGTGGTGGAACTGACGAGTTCTGAACACCCGGCCGCA
ACCCTGGGAGACGTCCCAGGGACTTTGGGGGCCGTTTTTGTGGCCCGACCTGAGGAAGGGAGTCGATGTG
GAATCCGACCCCGTCAGGATATGTGGTTCTGGTAGGAGACGAGAACCTAAAACAGTTCCCGCCTCCGTCT
GAATTTTTGCTTTCGGTTTGGAACCGAAGCCGCGCGTCTTGTCTGCTGCAGCGCTGCAGCATCGTTCTGT
GTTGTCTCTGTCTGACTGTGTTTCTGTATTTGTCTGAAAATTAGGGCCAGACTGTTACCACTCCCTTAAG
TTTGACCTTAGGTCACTGGAAAGATGTCGAGCGGATCGCTCACAACCAGTCGGTAGATGTCAAGAAGAGA
CGTTGGGTTACCTTCTGCTCTGCAGAATGGCCAACCTTTAACGTCGGATGGCCGCGAGACGGCACCTTTA
ACCGAGACCTCATCACCCAGGTTAAGATCAAGGTCTTTTCACCTGGCCCGCATGGACACCCAGACCAGGT
CCCCTACATCGTGACCTGGGAAGCCTTGGCTTTTGACCCCCCTCCCTGGGTCAAGCCCTTTGTACACCCT
AAGCCTCCGCCTCCTCTTCCTCCATCCGCCCCGTCTCTCCCCCTTGAACCTCCTCGTTCGACCCCGCCTC
GATCCTCCCTTTATCCAGCCCTCACTCCTTCTCTAGGCGCCGGAATTAGATCTATGGCGTACCCATACGA
TGTTCCAGATTACGCTGGATCTCCCAACCCTAGGCCAGCCAAGCCTATGGCTCCTTCCTTGGCCCTTGGC
CCATCCCCAGGAGTCTTGCCAAGCTGGAAGACTGCACCCAAGGGCTCAGAACTTCTAGGGACCAGGGGCT
CTGGGGGACCCTTCCAAGGTCGGGACCTGCGAAGTGGGGCCCACACCTCTTCTTCCTTGAACCCCCTGCC
ACCATCCCAGCTGCAGCTGCCTACAGTGCCCCTAGTCATGGTGGCACCGTCTGGGGCCCGACTAGGTCCC
TCACCCCACCTACAGGCCCTTCTCCAGGACAGACCACACTTCATGCATCAGCTCTCCACTGTGGATGCCC
ATGCCCAGACCCCTGTGCTCCAAGTGCGTCCACTGGACAACCCAGCCATGATCAGCCTCCCACCACCTTC
TGCTGCCACTGGGGTCTTCTCCCTCAAGGCCCGGCCTGGCCTGCCACCTGGGATCAATGTGGCCAGTCTG
GAATGGGTGTCCAGGGAGCCAGCTCTACTCTGCACCTTCCCACGCTCGGGTACACCCAGGAAAGACAGCA
ACCTTTTGGCTGCACCCCAAGGATCCTACCCACTGCTGGCAAATGGAGTCTGCAAGTGGCCTGGTTGTGA
GAAGGTCTTCGAGGAGCCAGAAGAGTTTCTCAAGCACTGCCAAGCAGATCATCTCCTGGATGAGAAAGGC
AAGGCCCAGTGCCTCCTCCAGAGAGAAGTGGTGCAGTCTCTGGAGCAGCAGCTGGAGCTGGAAAAGGAGA
AGCTGGGAGCTATGCAGGCCCACCTGGCTGGGAAGATGGCGCTGGCCAAGGCTCCATCTGTGGCCTCAAT
GGACAAGAGCTCTTGCTGCATCGTAGCCACCAGTACTCAGGGCAGTGTGCTCCCGGCCTGGTCTGCTCCT
CGGGAGGCTCCAGACGGCGGCCTGTTTGCAGTGCGGAGGCACCTCTGGGGAAGCCATGGCAATAGTTCCT
TCCCAGAGTTCTTCCACAACATGGACTACTTCAAGTACCACAATATGCAACCCCCTTTCACCTATGCCAC
CCTTATCCGATGGGCCATCCTGGAAGCCCCGGAGAGGCAGAGGACACTCAATGAAATCTACCATTGGTTT
ACTCGCATGTTCTCCTACTTCAGAAACCACCCCGCCACCTGGAAGAATGCCATCCGCCACAACCTGAGCC
TGCACAAGTGCTTTGTGCGAGTGGAGAGCGAGAAGGGAGCAGTGTGGACCGTAGATGAATTTGAGTTTCG
CAAGAAGAGGAGCCAACGCCCCAACAAGTGCTCCAATCCCTGCCCTTGAGTCGACTGGATCCGGTACCGA
ATTCGCGGCCGCACTCGAGATATCTAGACCCAGCTTTCTTGTACAAAGTGGTTCGATGACGGTATCGATA
AGCTTGATATCGAATTCCGCCCCCCCCCCTAACGTTACTGGCCGAAGCCGCTTGGAATAAGGCCGGTGTG
CGTTTGTCTATATGTTATTTTCCACCATATTGCCGTCTTTTGGCAATGTGAGGGCCCGGAAACCTGGCCC
TGTCTTCTTGACGAGCATTCCTAGGGGTCTTTCCCCTCTCGCCAAAGGAATGCAAGGTCTGTTGAATGTC
GTGAAGGAAGCAGTTCCTCTGGAAGCTTCTTGAAGACAAACAACGTCTGTAGCGACCCTTTGCAGGCAGC
GGAACCCCCCACCTGGCGACAGGTGCCTCTGCGGCCAAAAGCCACGTGTATAAGATACACCTGCAAAGGC
GGCACAACCCCAGTGCCACGTTGTGAGTTGGATAGTTGTGGAAAGAGTCAAATGGCTCTCCTCAAGCGTA
TTCAACAAGGGGCTGAAGGATGCCCAGAAGGTACCCCATTGTATGGGATCTGATCTGGGGCCTCGGTGCA
CATGCTTTACATGTGTTTAGTCGAGGTTAAAAAAACGTCTAGGCCCCCCGAACCACGGGGACGTGGTTTT
CCTTTGAAAAACACGATGATAATATGGCCACAACCATGGGTCTTTTCTGCAGTCACCGTCCTCGAGGCAC
CATGAACCCAGCCATCAGCGTCGCTCTCCTGCTCTCAGTCTTGCAGGTGTCCCGAGGGCAGAAGGTGACC
AGCCTGACAGCCTGCCTGGTGAACCAAAACCTTCGCCTGGACTGCCGCCATGAGAATAACACCAAGGATA
ACTCCATCCAGCATGAGTTCAGCCTGACCCGAGAGAAGAGGAAGCACGTGCTCTCAGGCACCCTTGGGAT
ACCCGAGCACACGTACCGCTCCCGCGTCACCCTCTCCAACCAGCCCTATATCAAGGTCCTTACCCTAGCC
AACTTCACCACCAAGGATGAGGGCGACTACTTTTGTGAGCTTCGCGTCTCGGGCGCGAATCCCATGAGCT
CCAATAAAAGTATCAGTGTGTATAGAGACAAGCTGGTCAAGTGTGGCGGCATAAGCCTGCTGGTTCAGAA
CACATCCTGGATGCTGCTGCTGCTGCTTTCCCTCTCCCTCCTCCAAGCCCTGGACTTCATTTCTCTGTGA
CGCGTAGAATTCGATAAAATAAAAGATTTTATTTAGTCTCCAGAAAAAGGGGGGAATGAAAGACCCCACC
TGTAGGTTTGGCAAGCTAGCTTAAGTAACGCCATTTTGCAAGGCATGGAAAATACATAACTGAGAATAGA
GAAGTTCAGATCAAGGTTAGGAACAGAGAGACAGCAGAATATGGGCCAAACAGGATATCTGTGGTAAGCA
GTTCCTGCCCCGGCTCAGGGCCAAGAACAGATGGTCCCCAGATGCGGTCCCGCCC
Features (pLannotate 1.2.2; 23 found; start..end, strand, type, name):
    467..483     -  protein_bind   lac operator: The lac repressor binds to the lac operator to inhibit transcription in E. coli. This inhibition can be relieved by adding lactose or isopropyl-β-D-thiogalactopyranoside (IPTG). lac repressor encoded by lacI
    491..521     -  promoter       lac promoter: promoter for the E. coli lac operon
    536..557     -  protein_bind   CAP binding site: CAP binding activates transcription in the presence of cAMP. E. coli catabolite activator protein
    570..662     -  CDS            lacI (fragment): lac repressor; lacI; The lac repressor binds to the lac operator to inhibit transcription in E. coli. This inhibition can be relieved by adding lactose or isopropyl-β-D-thiogalactopyranoside (IPTG).
    845..1433    -  rep_origin     ori: high-copy-number ColE1/pMB1/pBR322/pUC origin of replication
   1604..2464    -  CDS            AmpR: β-lactamase; bla; confers resistance to ampicillin, carbenicillin, and related antibiotics
   2465..2569    -  promoter       AmpR promoter: bla
   2664..2699    +  CDS            rop (fragment): Rop protein, which maintains plasmids at low copy number; rop
   2801..2900    +  misc_feature   bom (fragment): basis of mobility region from pBR322
   2906..3055    -  CDS            lacZα (fragment): LacZα fragment of β-galactosidase; lacZ fragment
   3055..3256    -  CDS            TcR (fragment): tetracycline efflux protein; tet; confers resistance to tetracycline
   3257..3355    +  CDS            env (fragment): murine leukemia virus gPr80 envelope polyprotein precursor; env; proteolytically cleaved into gp70SU and p15TM subunits
   3397..3913    +  LTR            5' LTR: 5' long terminal repeat from murine embryonic stem cell virus
   3977..4318    +  misc_feature   MESV Ψ: packaging signal of murine embryonic stem cell virus
   4385..4801    +  CDS            gag (truncated): truncated Moloney murine leukemia virus (MMLV) gag gene lacking the start codon
   4820..4846    +  CDS            3xHA (fragment): three tandem HA epitope tags
   4853..6136    +  CDS            Foxp3: FOXP3_MOUSE - Experimental evidence at protein level: Swiss-Prot protein existence level 1. Transcriptional regulator which is crucial for the development and inhibitory function of regulatory T-cells (Treg). Plays an essential role in maintaining homeostasis of the immune system by allowing the acquisition of full suppressive function and stability of the Treg lineage, and by directly modulating the expansion and function of conventional T-cells. Can act either as a transcriptional repressor or a transcriptional activator depending on its interactions with other transcription factors, histone
   6188..6212    -  protein_bind   attB2: mutant version of attB; recombination site for the Gateway® BP reaction BP Clonase™
   6218..6248    -  misc_feature   MCS (fragment): pBluescript multiple cloning site
   6350..6812    +  misc_feature   IRES: internal ribosome entry site (IRES) of the encephalomyocarditis virus (EMCV)
   6824..6842    +  intron         CMV intron (fragment): modified intron A from human cytomegalovirus
   6862..7350    +  CDS            Thy1.1: mouse GPI-anchored cell surface glycoprotein of the immunoglobulin superfamily This allele of Thy1 is also known as CD90.1.
   7406..305     +  LTR            3' LTR (across the origin): 3' long terminal repeat from murine embryonic stem cell virus
