[The description below was written by a language model from this plasmid's Addgene catalogue record and pLannotate feature annotations shown in this document.]
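Description:
MSCV-FoxP3-R337Q/A372S-IRES-Thy1.1 is a gammaretroviral (murine stem cell virus) expression plasmid of about 7.6 kb built on the pMSCV-IRES-Thy1.1 backbone. It is designed to express a double point mutant of full-length mouse FoxP3 in mammalian cells. In bacteria it is maintained as a high-copy plasmid through a ColE1/pUC-type origin and selected with ampicillin via the β-lactamase gene. Several short annotated fragments in the backbone (lacI, lacZα, TcR, rop, bom, env) appear to be non-functional remnants of earlier cloning vectors.

The retroviral cassette is flanked by 5' and 3' long terminal repeats from murine embryonic stem cell virus. It carries the MESV Ψ packaging signal and a truncated gag region lacking its start codon, which together allow the transcript to be packaged into virions when gag, pol and env are supplied in trans. No separate internal promoter is annotated, so expression is presumably driven by the 5' LTR.

Downstream of gag sits a short HA epitope sequence, annotated as a fragment of a 3xHA tag and consistent with the depositor's note that the protein is HA tagged. It lies immediately upstream of the Foxp3 coding sequence, indicating an N-terminal tag. FoxP3 is the transcription factor central to regulatory T cell development and suppressive function; the record does not state the functional consequence of the R337Q and A372S substitutions.

An EMCV IRES follows the insert and directs translation of Thy1.1 (CD90.1) from the same bicistronic transcript. This surface marker allows transduced cells to be identified or sorted by antibody staining. The construct therefore suits retroviral transduction of mouse cells to compare this mutant's activity with that of other FoxP3 variants.
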