Addgene plasmid #229619: MSCV-FoxP3-R337Q/A372S-IRES-Thy1.1
Purpose: Mammalian expression of full length mouse FoxP3 (R337Q, A372S)
Depositing lab: Sun Hur.
Backbone
  Vector backbone: pMSCV-IRES-Thy1.1
  Vector type: Mammalian Expression
Growth in bacteria
  Bacterial resistance: Ampicillin, 100 μg/mL
  Growth temperature: 37°C
  Growth strain: DH5alpha
  Copy number: High Copy
Gene/Insert
  Gene/Insert name: full length FoxP3, carrying double mutation R337Q/A372S
  Species: M. musculus (mouse)
  Mutation: R337Q/A372S
  Entrez Gene: Foxp3 (a.k.a. JM2, scurfin, sf)
  Cloning method: Other
Terms and licenses: Academic/Nonprofit Terms; Industry Terms: Not Available to Industry
Depositor comments: HA tagged
How to cite: MSCV-FoxP3-R337Q/A372S-IRES-Thy1.1 was a gift from Sun Hur (Addgene plasmid # 229619 ; http://n2t.net/addgene:229619 ; RRID:Addgene_229619)
